>Addgene plasmid #187217 | pSBK.016 | addgene full sequence | sequence record 368073 | Addgene NGS Result
GGGCATTTAACTATGATAAGATTCCGTATGCGCACCCTTAGCGAGAGGTTTATCATTAAGGTCAACCTCT
GGATGTTGTTTCGGCATCCTGCATTGAATCTGAGTTACAAGAAAATGGAGAGGTGCAATGCACCTCTCCA
CCCGTTTTTTCTGACGTAAGGGTGCGCATACGGAATCTTATCAACTTTCATGAAATCCGCTGCATCACCA
TCATCACCACAGCCAGGATCCGAATTCGAGCTCGGCGCGCCTGCAGGTCGACAAGCTTGCGGCCGCATAA
TGCTTAAGTCGAACAGAAAGTAATCGTATTGTACACGGCCGCATAATCGAAATTAATACGACTCACTATA
GGGGAATTGTGAGCGGATAACAATTCCCCATCTTAGTATATTAGTTAAGTATAAGAAGGAGATATACAAT
GACCTGGCTTCCCCTTAATCCCATTCCACTCAAAGATCGCGTCTCCATGATCTTTCTGCAATATGGGCAG
ATCGATGTAATAGATGGCGCGTTTGTACTTATCGACAAGACAGGGATCCGCACTCATATTCCTGTTGGCT
CGGTTGCCTGCATCATGCTGGAACCTGGTACACGGGTTTCGCATGCAGCTGTACGCCTGGCTGCGCAAGT
TGGAACATTGTTGGTATGGGTGGGGGAAGCGGGCGTTCGTGTTTATGCTTCTGGTCAGCCTGGAGGTGCG
CGTTCAGATAAGCTGCTCTATCAGGCAAAACTTGCTCTGGATGAAGATTTGCGTCTGAAGGTCGTACGTA
AAATGTTTGAACTTCGGTTTGGAGAACCTGCGCCTGCCCGGCGCTCCGTAGAGCAACTCAGAGGTATAGA
AGGCAGTCGCGTGCGGGCAACCTACGCACTTCTGGCGAAGCAATACGGCGTGACATGGAATGGACGTCGC
TACGATCCGAAAGACTGGGAAAAGGGCGATACGATCAACCAATGCATTAGCGCTGCAACTTCCTGTTTAT
ACGGCGTAACTGAAGCGGCGATACTTGCAGCTGGTTATGCACCAGCTATTGGGTTTGTGCATACAGGAAA
GCCTCTTTCCTTTGTTTACGATATTGCAGACATCATTAAATTTGACACTGTTGTACCGAAAGCTTTTGAG
ATAGCGCGTCGTAACCCTGGTGAGCCGGACCGGGAAGTCCGTTTGGCGTGCAGGGATATTTTTCGCAGTA
GTAAAACATTAGCCAAATTGATTCCGCTTATAGAGGACGTGCTTGCCGCTGGAGAAATACAACCGCCGGC
CCCACCTGAAGATGCACAGCCTGTTGCCATTCCGCTTCCTGTTTCACTGGGAGATGCAGGCCATCGGAGT
AGCTGAAATGAGTATGTTGGTCGTGGTCACTGAAAATGTACCTCAGCGCTTACGAGGCAGATTAGCCATC
TGGTTGTTGGAGGTACGTGCAGGGGTATATGTAGGTGATGTATCCGCAAAAATTCGTGAAATGATCTGGG
AACAAATAGCTGGACTGGCGGAAGAAGGCAATGTAGTGATGGCATGGGCAACGAATACAGAAACGGGATT
TGAGTTCCAGACATTTGGGTTAAACAGGCGTACCCCGGTAGATTTGGATGGTTTAAGGTTGGTGTCTTTT
TTACCTGTTTGAGCGGCCGCACTCGAGTCTGGTAAAGAAACCGCTGCTGCGAAATTTGAACGCCAGCACA
TTATGGCAGATCTCAATTGGATATCGGCCGGCCACGCGATCGCTGACGTCGGTACCCTCGAGTCTGGTAA
AGAAACCGCTGCTGCGAAATTTGAACGCCAGCACATGGACTCGTCTACTAGCGCAGCTTAATTAACCTAG
GCTGCTGCCACCGCTGAGCAATAACTAGCATAACCCCTTGGGGCCTCTAAACGGGTCTTGAGGGGTTTTT
TGCTGAAACCTCAGGCATTTGAGAAGCACACGGTCACACTGCTTCCGGTAGTCAATAAACCGGTAAACCA
GCAATAGACATAAGCGGCTATTTAACGACCCTGCCCTGAACCGACGACAAGCTGACGACCGGGTCTCCGC
AAGTGGCACTTTTCGGGGAAATGTGCGCGGAACCCCTATTTGTTTATTTTTCTAAATACATTCAAATATG
TATCCGCTCATGAATTAATTCTTAGAAAAACTCATCGAGCATCAAATGAAACTGCAATTTATTCATATCA
GGATTATCAATACCATATTTTTGAAAAAGCCGTTTCTGTAATGAAGGAGAAAACTCACCGAGGCAGTTCC
ATAGGATGGCAAGATCCTGGTATCGGTCTGCGATTCCGACTCGTCCAACATCAATACAACCTATTAATTT
CCCCTCGTCAAAAATAAGGTTATCAAGTGAGAAATCACCATGAGTGACGACTGAATCCGGTGAGAATGGC
AAAAGTTTATGCATTTCTTTCCAGACTTGTTCAACAGGCCAGCCATTACGCTCGTCATCAAAATCACTCG
CATCAACCAAACCGTTATTCATTCGTGATTGCGCCTGAGCGAGACGAAATACGCGGTCGCTGTTAAAAGG
ACAATTACAAACAGGAATCGAATGCAACCGGCGCAGGAACACTGCCAGCGCATCAACAATATTTTCACCT
GAATCAGGATATTCTTCTAATACCTGGAATGCTGTTTTCCCGGGGATCGCAGTGGTGAGTAACCATGCAT
CATCAGGAGTACGGATAAAATGCTTGATGGTCGGAAGAGGCATAAATTCCGTCAGCCAGTTTAGTCTGAC
CATCTCATCTGTAACATCATTGGCAACGCTACCTTTGCCATGTTTCAGAAACAACTCTGGCGCATCGGGC
TTCCCATACAATCGATAGATTGTCGCACCTGATTGCCCGACATTATCGCGAGCCCATTTATACCCATATA
AATCAGCATCCATGTTGGAATTTAATCGCGGCCTAGAGCAAGACGTTTCCCGTTGAATATGGCTCATACT
CTTCCTTTTTCAATATTATTGAAGCATTTATCAGGGTTATTGTCTCATGAGCGGATACATATTTGAATGT
ATTTAGAAAAATAAACAAATAGGCATGCAGCGCTCTTCCGCTTCCTCGCTCACTGACTCGCTACGCTCGG
TCGTTCGACTGCGGCGAGCGGTGTCAGCTCACTCAAAAGCGGTAATACGGTTATCCACAGAATCAGGGGA
TAAAGCCGGAAAGAACATGTGAGCAAAAAGCAAAGCACCGGAAGAAGCCAACGCCGCAGGCGTTTTTCCA
TAGGCTCCGCCCCCCTGACGAGCATCACAAAAATCGACGCTCAAGCCAGAGGTGGCGAAACCCGACAGGA
CTATAAAGATACCAGGCGTTTCCCCCTGGAAGCTCCCTCGTGCGCTCTCCTGTTCCGACCCTGCCGCTTA
CCGGATACATGTCCGCCTTTCTCCCTTCGGGAAGCGTGGCGCTTTCTCATAGCTCACGCTGTTGGTATCT
CAGTTCGGTGTAGGTCGTTCGCTCCAAGCTGGGCTGTGTGCACGAACCCCCCGTTCAGCCCGACCGCTGC
GCCTTATCCGGTAACTATCGTCTTGAGTCCAACCCGGTAAGACACGACTTATCGCCACTGGCAGCAGCCA
TTGGTAACTGATTTAGAGGACTTTGTCTTGAAGTTATGCACCTGTTAAGGCTAAACTGAAAGAACAGATT
TTGGTGAGTGCGGTCCTCCAACCCACTTACCTTGGTTCAAAGAGTTGGTAGCTCAGCGAACCTTGAGAAA
ACCACCGTTGGTAGCGGTGGTTTTTCTTTATTTATGAGATGATGAATCAATCGGTCTATCAAGTCAACGA
ACAGCTATTCCGTTACTCTAGATTTCAGTGCAATTTATCTCTTCAAATGTAGCACCTGAAGTCAGCCCCA
TACGATATAAGTTGTAATTCTCATGTTAGTCATGCCCCGCGCCCACCGGAAGGAGCTGACTGGGTTGAAG
GCTCTCAAGGGCATCGGTCGAGATCCCGGTGCCTAATGAGTGAGCTAACTTACATTAATTGCGTTGCGCT
CACTGCCCGCTTTCCAGTCGGGAAACCTGTCGTGCCAGCTGCATTAATGAATCGGCCAACGCGCGGGGAG
AGGCGGTTTGCGTATTGGGCGCCAGGGTGGTTTTTCTTTTCACCAGTGAGACGGGCAACAGCTGATTGCC
CTTCACCGCCTGGCCCTGAGAGAGTTGCAGCAAGCGGTCCACGCTGGTTTGCCCCAGCAGGCGAAAATCC
TGTTTGATGGTGGTTAACGGCGGGATATAACATGAGCTGTCTTCGGTATCGTCGTATCCCACTACCGAGA
TGTCCGCACCAACGCGCAGCCCGGACTCGGTAATGGCGCGCATTGCGCCCAGCGCCATCTGATCGTTGGC
AACCAGCATCGCAGTGGGAACGATGCCCTCATTCAGCATTTGCATGGTTTGTTGAAAACCGGACATGGCA
CTCCAGTCGCCTTCCCGTTCCGCTATCGGCTGAATTTGATTGCGAGTGAGATATTTATGCCAGCCAGCCA
GACGCAGACGCGCCGAGACAGAACTTAATGGGCCCGCTAACAGCGCGATTTGCTTGTGACCCAATGCGAC
CAGATGCTCCACGCCCAGTCGCGTACCGTCTTCATGGGAGAAAATAATACTGTTGATGGGTGTCTGGTCA
GAGACATCAAGAAATAACGCCGGAACATTAGTGCAGGCAGCTTCCACAGCAATGGCATCCTGGTCATCCA
GCGGATAGTTAATGATCAGCCCACTGACGCGTTGCGCGAGAAGATTGTGCACCACCGCTTTACAGGCTTC
GACGCCGCTTCGTTCTACCATCGACACCACCACGCTGGCACCCAGTTGATCGGCGCGAGATTTAATCGCC
GCGACAATTTGCGACGGCGCGTGCAGGGCCAGACTGGAGGTGGCAACGCCAATCAGCAACGACTGTTTGC
CCGCCAGTTGTTGTGCCACGCGGTTGGGAATGTAATTCAGCTCCGCCATCGCCGCTTCCACTTTTTCCCG
CGTTTTCGCAGAAACGTGGCTGGCCTGGTTCACCACGCGGGAAACGGTCTGATAAGAGACACCGGCATAC
TCTGCGACATCGTATAACGTTACTGGTTTCACATTCACCACCCTGAATTGACTCTCTTCCGGGCGCTATC
ATGCCATACCGCGAAAGGTTTTGCGCCATTCGATGGTGTCCGGGATCTCGACGCTCTCCCTTATGCGACT
CCTGCATTAGGAAATTAATACGACTCACTATA
Features (pLannotate 1.2.2; 17 found; start..end, strand, type, name):
    334..352     +  promoter       T7 promoter: promoter for bacteriophage T7 RNA polymerase
    353..377     +  protein_bind   lac operator: The lac repressor binds to the lac operator to inhibit transcription in E. coli. This inhibition can be relieved by adding lactose or isopropyl-β-D-thiogalactopyranoside (IPTG). lac repressor encoded by lacI
    419..1333    +  CDS            ygbT: CAS1_ECOLI - Also known as cas1. Experimental evidence at protein level: Swiss-Prot protein existence level 1. CRISPR (clustered regularly interspaced short palindromic repeat), is an adaptive immune system that provides protection against mobile genetic elements (viruses, transposable elements and conjugative plasmids) (PubMed:21255106, PubMed:24920831, PubMed:24793649). CRISPR clusters contain sequences complementary to antecedent mobile elements and target invading nucleic acids. CRISPR clusters are transcribed and processed into CRISPR RNA (crRNA). The Cas1-Cas2 complex is involved in CRIS
   1338..1619    +  CDS            ygbF: CAS2_ECOLI - Also known as cas2. Experimental evidence at protein level: Swiss-Prot protein existence level 1. CRISPR (clustered regularly interspaced short palindromic repeat), is an adaptive immune system that provides protection against mobile genetic elements (viruses, transposable elements and conjugative plasmids) (PubMed:21255106, PubMed:24920831, PubMed:24793649). CRISPR clusters contain sequences complementary to antecedent mobile elements and target invading nucleic acids. CRISPR clusters are transcribed and processed into CRISPR RNA (crRNA). The Cas1-Cas2 complex is involved in CRIS
   1749..1790    +  CDS            S-Tag (fragment): affinity and epitope tag derived from pancreatic ribonuclease A
   1820..1837    +  CDS            SET1 (fragment): solubility-enhancement tag derived from T7 phage gene 10B
   1845..1892    +  terminator     T7 terminator: transcription terminator for bacteriophage T7 RNA polymerase
   2056..2113    +  promoter       AmpR promoter (fragment): bla
   2122..2937    -  CDS            KanR: aminoglycoside phosphotransferase; aph(3')-Ia; confers resistance to kanamycin in bacteria or G418 (Geneticin®) in eukaryotes
   2938..3029    -  promoter       AmpR promoter: bla
   3045..3794    -  rep_origin     RSF ori: Plasmids containing the RSF 1030 origin of replication can be propagated in E. coli cells that contain additional plasmids with compatible origins.
   3877..3941    -  CDS            TcR (fragment): tetracycline efflux protein; tet; confers resistance to tetracycline
   3956..3977    -  protein_bind   CAP binding site: CAP binding activates transcription in the presence of cAMP. E. coli catabolite activator protein
   3990..5072    -  CDS            lacI: lac repressor; lacI; The lac repressor binds to the lac operator to inhibit transcription in E. coli. This inhibition can be relieved by adding lactose or isopropyl-β-D-thiogalactopyranoside (IPTG).
   5073..5150    -  promoter       lacI promoter: lacI
   5158..5193    -  CDS            TcR (fragment): tetracycline efflux protein; tet; confers resistance to tetracycline
   5196..2       +  promoter       T7 promoter (across the origin): promoter for bacteriophage T7 RNA polymerase
