[The description below was written by a language model from this plasmid's Addgene catalogue record and pLannotate feature annotations shown in this document.]
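Description:
pSBK.016 is a bacterial expression plasmid built on the Novagen pRSFDuet-1 backbone, a dual-cassette vector for co-expressing two payloads in E. coli. It replicates from the RSF1030 origin, which is compatible with other common plasmid origins and so allows it to be maintained alongside additional plasmids, and it is selected with kanamycin through an aminoglycoside phosphotransferase gene. The backbone also carries lacI with its own promoter, supplying the lac repressor that keeps the T7/lac promoters off until an inducer such as IPTG is added. Transcription therefore requires a host that provides T7 RNA polymerase.

The two cassettes carry components of a retron-based molecular recording system. One T7 promoter, annotated spanning the sequence origin, lies upstream of the region where the roughly 200 bp retron Eco1 non-coding RNA would sit. This ncRNA is not itself annotated in the feature table. It is variant v35, with extended a1/a2 regions and an embedded barcode designated number 8. The record gives the barcode inconsistently between its purpose line and insert name. The second T7 promoter with a lac operator drives E. coli Cas1 (ygbT) followed by Cas2 (ygbF), the CRISPR adaptation complex that integrates new spacers into CRISPR arrays, and the cassette ends in the T7 terminator. Short S-tag and other tag fragments downstream are backbone remnants. The depositor notes a P35Q substitution in Cas2 that does not affect function.

No retron reverse transcriptase is listed or annotated, so it would presumably have to be supplied separately to convert the ncRNA into barcoded DNA. The associated work uses such barcodes, captured by Cas1–Cas2 into CRISPR arrays, to record the order of gene expression events in DNA.
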