Addgene plasmid #187217: pSBK.016
Purpose: Expresses retron Eco1 ncRNA v35 (long a1/a2, barcode 8 [GCT-TGC]), and Cas1 + Cas2
Depositing lab: Seth Shipman. Depositing organization: J. David Gladstone Institutes. Publication: Recording gene expression order in DNA by CRISPR addition of retron barcodes. Bhattarai-Kline S, Lear SK, Fishman CB, Lopez SC, Lockshin ER, Schubert MG, Nivala J, Church GM, Shipman SL. Nature. 2022 Aug;608(7921):217-225. doi: 10.1038/s41586-022-04994-6. Epub 2022 Jul 27. PubMed 35896746.
Backbone
  Vector backbone: pRSFDuet-1
  Backbone manufacturer: Novagen
  Backbone size w/o insert (bp): 3829
  Total vector size (bp): 5212
  Vector type: Bacterial Expression, Synthetic Biology
Growth in bacteria
  Bacterial resistance: Kanamycin, 50 μg/mL
  Growth temperature: 37°C
  Growth strain: DH5alpha
  Copy number: Unknown
Gene/Insert 1
  Gene/Insert name: Retron Eco1 ncRNA v35 (long a1/a2, barcode 8 [GCA-TGC])
  Species: E. coli
  Insert size (bp): 203
  Promoter: T7/Lac
  Cloning method: Unknown
  Sequencing primers: 5′ CACGCGGTTGGGAATGTAAT; 3′ TATGCGGCCGTGTACAATAC
Gene/Insert 2
  Gene/Insert name: Cas1 + Cas2 (alt name: Cas1+2)
  Species: E. coli
  Insert size (bp): 1204
  Promoter: T7/Lac
  Cloning method: Gibson Cloning
  Sequencing primers: 5′ ATCATCACCACAGCCAGGAT; 3′ ATGTGCTGGCGTTCAAATTTCGCAGC
Terms and licenses: Academic/Nonprofit Terms; Industry Terms: Not Available to Industry
Depositor comments: P35Q mutation in Cas2 insert does not affect plasmid function. Please visit https://doi.org/10.1101/2021.08.11.455990 for bioRxiv preprint.
How to cite: pSBK.016 was a gift from Seth Shipman (Addgene plasmid # 187217 ; http://n2t.net/addgene:187217 ; RRID:Addgene_187217)
